Addgene plasmid #184292: pX601-AAV-CMV::NLS-SaCas9-NLS-3xHA-bGHpA;U6::BsaI-sgRNA-Grp
Purpose: A single vector containing Cas9 from Staphylococcus aureus (SaCas9) and its sgRNA targeting Grp
Depositing lab: Bernardo Sabatini. Depositing organization: Harvard Medical School.
Backbone
  Vector backbone: pX601-AAV-CMV::NLS-SaCas9-NLS-3xHA-bGHpA;U6::BsaI-sgRNA
  Total vector size (bp): 7447
  Modifications to backbone: sgRNA targeting Grp was inserted via BsaI restriction digest
  Vector type: Mammalian Expression, AAV, CRISPR
Growth in bacteria
  Bacterial resistance: Ampicillin, 100 μg/mL
  Growth temperature: 30°C
  Growth strain: NEB Stable
  Copy number: Unknown
Gene/Insert
  Gene/Insert name: sgRNA-Grp
Resource information
  A portion of this plasmid was derived from a plasmid made by: The backbone vector is from Addgene and was cloned and validated at the Genome Engineering & iPSC Center.
Terms and licenses: Academic/Nonprofit Terms; Industry Terms: Not Available to Industry
How to cite: pX601-AAV-CMV::NLS-SaCas9-NLS-3xHA-bGHpA;U6::BsaI-sgRNA-Grp was a gift from Bernardo Sabatini (Addgene plasmid # 184292 ; http://n2t.net/addgene:184292 ; RRID:Addgene_184292)
