[The description below was written by a language model from this plasmid's Addgene catalogue record and pLannotate feature annotations shown in this document.]
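Description:
pX601-AAV-CMV::NLS-SaCas9-NLS-3xHA-bGHpA;U6::BsaI-sgRNA-Grp is an all-in-one AAV transfer plasmid of about 7.4 kb for CRISPR genome editing in mammalian cells. It carries both the Staphylococcus aureus Cas9 nuclease and a single guide RNA directed against Grp. It is propagated in bacteria through a high-copy ColE1/pUC-type origin with ampicillin selection (AmpR under its own bla promoter). An f1 phage origin and small remnants of the pBR322 bom and rop regions are also present in the backbone. The payload is flanked by AAV2 inverted terminal repeats, which allow the intervening DNA to be packaged into recombinant AAV particles when helper functions are supplied. One ITR is annotated only as short fragments, as often happens with these repeat-rich, recombination-prone elements. The recorded use of a recombination-deficient stable strain is consistent with that.

Between the ITRs there are two expression units. The CMV enhancer and immediate-early promoter drive SaCas9, which is followed in frame by a nucleoplasmin bipartite nuclear localization signal and a 3xHA epitope tag for detection, and the unit ends at the bovine growth hormone polyadenylation signal. The construct name also indicates an N-terminal NLS, although the feature table does not annotate it separately. Downstream, a human U6 RNA polymerase III promoter transcribes the Grp-targeting spacer, cloned through the backbone's BsaI sites, fused to the SaCas9 guide RNA scaffold. SaCas9 is compact enough for nuclease and guide to fit within a single AAV genome, so one virus can deliver the complete editing system. The record does not state the species of the Grp target or the intended tissue.
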