Features (pLannotate 1.2.2; 20 found; start..end, strand, type, name):
     94..145     -  misc_feature   bom (fragment): basis of mobility region from pBR322
    164..619     +  rep_origin     f1 ori (sequence partly withheld): f1 bacteriophage origin of replication; arrow indicates direction of (+) strand synthesis
    620..669     -  misc_feature   bom (fragment): basis of mobility region from pBR322
    771..806     -  CDS            rop (fragment): Rop protein, which maintains plasmids at low copy number; rop
    901..1005    +  promoter       AmpR promoter: bla
   1006..1866    +  CDS            AmpR: β-lactamase; bla; confers resistance to ampicillin, carbenicillin, and related antibiotics
   2037..2625    +  rep_origin     ori: high-copy-number ColE1/pMB1/pBR322/pUC origin of replication
   2698..2725    +  repeat_region  AAV2 ITR (fragment): inverted terminal repeat of adeno-associated virus serotype 2 inverted
   2754..2781    +  repeat_region  AAV2 ITR (fragment): inverted terminal repeat of adeno-associated virus serotype 2 inverted
   2840..3219    +  enhancer       CMV enhancer: human cytomegalovirus immediate early enhancer
   3220..3423    +  promoter       CMV promoter: human cytomegalovirus (CMV) immediate early promoter
   3499..6654    +  CDS            cas9: CAS9_STAAU - Experimental evidence at protein level: Swiss-Prot protein existence level 1. CRISPR (clustered regularly interspaced short palindromic repeat) is an adaptive immune system that provides protection against mobile genetic elements (viruses, transposable elements and conjugative plasmids). CRISPR clusters contain spacers, sequences complementary to antecedent mobile elements, and target invading nucleic acids. CRISPR clusters are transcribed and processed into CRISPR RNA (crRNA). In type II CRISPR systems correct processing of pre-crRNA requires a trans- encoded small RNA (tracrRNA)
   6655..6702    +  CDS            nucleoplasmin NLS: bipartite nuclear localization signal from nucleoplasmin
   6709..6725    +  CDS            3xHA (fragment): three tandem HA epitope tags
   6736..6752    +  CDS            3xHA (fragment): three tandem HA epitope tags
   6763..6791    +  CDS            3xHA (fragment): three tandem HA epitope tags
   6823..6934    +  polyA_signal   bGH poly(A) signal: bovine growth hormone polyadenylation signal
   7037..7277    +  promoter       U6 promoter: RNA polymerase III promoter for human U6 snRNA
   7308..7383    +  misc_RNA       Sa gRNA scaffold: guide RNA scaffold for the Staphylococcus aureus CRISPR/Cas9 system
   7397..89      +  repeat_region  AAV2 ITR (across the origin): inverted terminal repeat of adeno-associated virus serotype 2 inverted
>Addgene plasmid #184292 | pX601-AAV-CMV::NLS-SaCas9-NLS-3xHA-bGHpA;U6::BsaI-sgRNA-Grp | addgene full sequence | sequence record 362045 | Addgene NGS Result
CACTGAGGCCGGGCGACCAAAGGTCGCCCGACGCCCGGGCTTTGCCCGGGCGGCCTCAGTGAGCGAGCGA
GCGCGCAGCTGCCTGCAGGGGCGCCTGATGCGGTATTTTCTCCTTACGCATCTGTGCGGTATTTCACACC
GCATA
[95 nt withheld, positions 146-240]
T
[46 nt withheld, positions 242-287]
C
[141 nt withheld, positions 289-429]
CCTTTGACGTTGGAGTCCACGTTCTTT
[37 nt withheld, positions 457-493]
ACTCTATCTCGGGCTATTCTTTTGATTTATAAGGGATTTTGCCGATTTCGGTCTATTGGTTAAAAAATGA
GCTGATTTAACAAAAATTTAACGCGAATTTTAACAAAATATTAACGTTTACAATTTTATGGTGCACTCTC
AGTACAATCTGCTCTGATGCCGCATAGTTAAGCCAGCCCCGACACCCGCCAACACCCGCTGACGCGCCCT
GACGGGCTTGTCTGCTCCCGGCATCCGCTTACAGACAAGCTGTGACCGTCTCCGGGAGCTGCATGTGTCA
GAGGTTTTCACCGTCATCACCGAAACGCGCGAGACGAAAGGGCCTCGTGATACGCCTATTTTTATAGGTT
AATGTCATGATAATAATGGTTTCTTAGACGTCAGGTGGCACTTTTCGGGGAAATGTGCGCGGAACCCCTA
TTTGTTTATTTTTCTAAATACATTCAAATATGTATCCGCTCATGAGACAATAACCCTGATAAATGCTTCA
ATAATATTGAAAAAGGAAGAGTATGAGTATTCAACATTTCCGTGTCGCCCTTATTCCCTTTTTTGCGGCA
TTTTGCCTTCCTGTTTTTGCTCACCCAGAAACGCTGGTGAAAGTAAAAGATGCTGAAGATCAGTTGGGTG
CACGAGTGGGTTACATCGAACTGGATCTCAACAGCGGTAAGATCCTTGAGAGTTTTCGCCCCGAAGAACG
TTTTCCAATGATGAGCACTTTTAAAGTTCTGCTATGTGGCGCGGTATTATCCCGTATTGACGCCGGGCAA
GAGCAACTCGGTCGCCGCATACACTATTCTCAGAATGACTTGGTTGAGTACTCACCAGTCACAGAAAAGC
ATCTTACGGATGGCATGACAGTAAGAGAATTATGCAGTGCTGCCATAACCATGAGTGATAACACTGCGGC
CAACTTACTTCTGACAACGATCGGAGGACCGAAGGAGCTAACCGCTTTTTTGCACAACATGGGGGATCAT
GTAACTCGCCTTGATCGTTGGGAACCGGAGCTGAATGAAGCCATACCAAACGACGAGCGTGACACCACGA
TGCCTGTAGCAATGGCAACAACGTTGCGCAAACTATTAACTGGCGAACTACTTACTCTAGCTTCCCGGCA
ACAATTAATAGACTGGATGGAGGCGGATAAAGTTGCAGGACCACTTCTGCGCTCGGCCCTTCCGGCTGGC
TGGTTTATTGCTGATAAATCTGGAGCCGGTGAGCGTGGAAGCCGCGGTATCATTGCAGCACTGGGGCCAG
ATGGTAAGCCCTCCCGTATCGTAGTTATCTACACGACGGGGAGTCAGGCAACTATGGATGAACGAAATAG
ACAGATCGCTGAGATAGGTGCCTCACTGATTAAGCATTGGTAACTGTCAGACCAAGTTTACTCATATATA
CTTTAGATTGATTTAAAACTTCATTTTTAATTTAAAAGGATCTAGGTGAAGATCCTTTTTGATAATCTCA
TGACCAAAATCCCTTAACGTGAGTTTTCGTTCCACTGAGCGTCAGACCCCGTAGAAAAGATCAAAGGATC
TTCTTGAGATCCTTTTTTTCTGCGCGTAATCTGCTGCTTGCAAACAAAAAAACCACCGCTACCAGCGGTG
GTTTGTTTGCCGGATCAAGAGCTACCAACTCTTTTTCCGAAGGTAACTGGCTTCAGCAGAGCGCAGATAC
CAAATACTGTTCTTCTAGTGTAGCCGTAGTTAGGCCACCACTTCAAGAACTCTGTAGCACCGCCTACATA
CCTCGCTCTGCTAATCCTGTTACCAGTGGCTGCTGCCAGTGGCGATAAGTCGTGTCTTACCGGGTTGGAC
TCAAGACGATAGTTACCGGATAAGGCGCAGCGGTCGGGCTGAACGGGGGGTTCGTGCACACAGCCCAGCT
TGGAGCGAACGACCTACACCGAACTGAGATACCTACAGCGTGAGCTATGAGAAAGCGCCACGCTTCCCGA
AGGGAGAAAGGCGGACAGGTATCCGGTAAGCGGCAGGGTCGGAACAGGAGAGCGCACGAGGGAGCTTCCA
GGGGGAAACGCCTGGTATCTTTATAGTCCTGTCGGGTTTCGCCACCTCTGACTTGAGCGTCGATTTTTGT
GATGCTCGTCAGGGGGGCGGAGCCTATGGAAAAACGCCAGCAACGCGGCCTTTTTACGGTTCCTGGCCTT
TTGCTGGCCTTTTGCTCACATGTCCTGCAGGCAGCTGCGCGCTCGCTCGCTCACTGAGGCCGCCCGGGCG
TCGGGCGACCTTTGGTCGCCCGGCCTCAGTGAGCGAGCGAGCGCGCAGAGAGGGAGTGGCCAACTCCATC
ACTAGGGGTTCCTGCGGCCTCTAGACTCGAGGCGTTGACATTGATTATTGACTAGTTATTAATAGTAATC
AATTACGGGGTCATTAGTTCATAGCCCATATATGGAGTTCCGCGTTACATAACTTACGGTAAATGGCCCG
CCTGGCTGACCGCCCAACGACCCCCGCCCATTGACGTCAATAATGACGTATGTTCCCATAGTAACGCCAA
TAGGGACTTTCCATTGACGTCAATGGGTGGAGTATTTACGGTAAACTGCCCACTTGGCAGTACATCAAGT
GTATCATATGCCAAGTACGCCCCCTATTGACGTCAATGACGGTAAATGGCCCGCCTGGCATTATGCCCAG
TACATGACCTTATGGGACTTTCCTACTTGGCAGTACATCTACGTATTAGTCATCGCTATTACCATGGTGA
TGCGGTTTTGGCAGTACATCAATGGGCGTGGATAGCGGTTTGACTCACGGGGATTTCCAAGTCTCCACCC
CATTGACGTCAATGGGAGTTTGTTTTGGCACCAAAATCAACGGGACTTTCCAAAATGTCGTAACAACTCC
GCCCCATTGACGCAAATGGGCGGTAGGCGTGTACGGTGGGAGGTCTATATAAGCAGAGCTCTCTGGCTAA
CTACCGGTGCCACCATGGCCCCAAAGAAGAAGCGGAAGGTCGGTATCCACGGAGTCCCAGCAGCCAAGCG
GAACTACATCCTGGGCCTGGACATCGGCATCACCAGCGTGGGCTACGGCATCATCGACTACGAGACACGG
GACGTGATCGATGCCGGCGTGCGGCTGTTCAAAGAGGCCAACGTGGAAAACAACGAGGGCAGGCGGAGCA
AGAGAGGCGCCAGAAGGCTGAAGCGGCGGAGGCGGCATAGAATCCAGAGAGTGAAGAAGCTGCTGTTCGA
CTACAACCTGCTGACCGACCACAGCGAGCTGAGCGGCATCAACCCCTACGAGGCCAGAGTGAAGGGCCTG
AGCCAGAAGCTGAGCGAGGAAGAGTTCTCTGCCGCCCTGCTGCACCTGGCCAAGAGAAGAGGCGTGCACA
ACGTGAACGAGGTGGAAGAGGACACCGGCAACGAGCTGTCCACCAAAGAGCAGATCAGCCGGAACAGCAA
GGCCCTGGAAGAGAAATACGTGGCCGAACTGCAGCTGGAACGGCTGAAGAAAGACGGCGAAGTGCGGGGC
AGCATCAACAGATTCAAGACCAGCGACTACGTGAAAGAAGCCAAACAGCTGCTGAAGGTGCAGAAGGCCT
ACCACCAGCTGGACCAGAGCTTCATCGACACCTACATCGACCTGCTGGAAACCCGGCGGACCTACTATGA
GGGACCTGGCGAGGGCAGCCCCTTCGGCTGGAAGGACATCAAAGAATGGTACGAGATGCTGATGGGCCAC
TGCACCTACTTCCCCGAGGAACTGCGGAGCGTGAAGTACGCCTACAACGCCGACCTGTACAACGCCCTGA
ACGACCTGAACAATCTCGTGATCACCAGGGACGAGAACGAGAAGCTGGAATATTACGAGAAGTTCCAGAT
CATCGAGAACGTGTTCAAGCAGAAGAAGAAGCCCACCCTGAAGCAGATCGCCAAAGAAATCCTCGTGAAC
GAAGAGGATATTAAGGGCTACAGAGTGACCAGCACCGGCAAGCCCGAGTTCACCAACCTGAAGGTGTACC
ACGACATCAAGGACATTACCGCCCGGAAAGAGATTATTGAGAACGCCGAGCTGCTGGATCAGATTGCCAA
GATCCTGACCATCTACCAGAGCAGCGAGGACATCCAGGAAGAACTGACCAATCTGAACTCCGAGCTGACC
CAGGAAGAGATCGAGCAGATCTCTAATCTGAAGGGCTATACCGGCACCCACAACCTGAGCCTGAAGGCCA
TCAACCTGATCCTGGACGAGCTGTGGCACACCAACGACAACCAGATCGCTATCTTCAACCGGCTGAAGCT
GGTGCCCAAGAAGGTGGACCTGTCCCAGCAGAAAGAGATCCCCACCACCCTGGTGGACGACTTCATCCTG
AGCCCCGTCGTGAAGAGAAGCTTCATCCAGAGCATCAAAGTGATCAACGCCATCATCAAGAAGTACGGCC
TGCCCAACGACATCATTATCGAGCTGGCCCGCGAGAAGAACTCCAAGGACGCCCAGAAAATGATCAACGA
GATGCAGAAGCGGAACCGGCAGACCAACGAGCGGATCGAGGAAATCATCCGGACCACCGGCAAAGAGAAC
GCCAAGTACCTGATCGAGAAGATCAAGCTGCACGACATGCAGGAAGGCAAGTGCCTGTACAGCCTGGAAG
CCATCCCTCTGGAAGATCTGCTGAACAACCCCTTCAACTATGAGGTGGACCACATCATCCCCAGAAGCGT
GTCCTTCGACAACAGCTTCAACAACAAGGTGCTCGTGAAGCAGGAAGAAAACAGCAAGAAGGGCAACCGG
ACCCCATTCCAGTACCTGAGCAGCAGCGACAGCAAGATCAGCTACGAAACCTTCAAGAAGCACATCCTGA
ATCTGGCCAAGGGCAAGGGCAGAATCAGCAAGACCAAGAAAGAGTATCTGCTGGAAGAACGGGACATCAA
CAGGTTCTCCGTGCAGAAAGACTTCATCAACCGGAACCTGGTGGATACCAGATACGCCACCAGAGGCCTG
ATGAACCTGCTGCGGAGCTACTTCAGAGTGAACAACCTGGACGTGAAAGTGAAGTCCATCAATGGCGGCT
TCACCAGCTTTCTGCGGCGGAAGTGGAAGTTTAAGAAAGAGCGGAACAAGGGGTACAAGCACCACGCCGA
GGACGCCCTGATCATTGCCAACGCCGATTTCATCTTCAAAGAGTGGAAGAAACTGGACAAGGCCAAAAAA
GTGATGGAAAACCAGATGTTCGAGGAAAAGCAGGCCGAGAGCATGCCCGAGATCGAAACCGAGCAGGAGT
ACAAAGAGATCTTCATCACCCCCCACCAGATCAAGCACATTAAGGACTTCAAGGACTACAAGTACAGCCA
CCGGGTGGACAAGAAGCCTAATAGAGAGCTGATTAACGACACCCTGTACTCCACCCGGAAGGACGACAAG
GGCAACACCCTGATCGTGAACAATCTGAACGGCCTGTACGACAAGGACAATGACAAGCTGAAAAAGCTGA
TCAACAAGAGCCCCGAAAAGCTGCTGATGTACCACCACGACCCCCAGACCTACCAGAAACTGAAGCTGAT
TATGGAACAGTACGGCGACGAGAAGAATCCCCTGTACAAGTACTACGAGGAAACCGGGAACTACCTGACC
AAGTACTCCAAAAAGGACAACGGCCCCGTGATCAAGAAGATTAAGTATTACGGCAACAAACTGAACGCCC
ATCTGGACATCACCGACGACTACCCCAACAGCAGAAACAAGGTCGTGAAGCTGTCCCTGAAGCCCTACAG
ATTCGACGTGTACCTGGACAATGGCGTGTACAAGTTCGTGACCGTGAAGAATCTGGATGTGATCAAAAAA
GAAAACTACTACGAAGTGAATAGCAAGTGCTATGAGGAAGCTAAGAAGCTGAAGAAGATCAGCAACCAGG
CCGAGTTTATCGCCTCCTTCTACAACAACGATCTGATCAAGATCAACGGCGAGCTGTATAGAGTGATCGG
CGTGAACAACGACCTGCTGAACCGGATCGAAGTGAACATGATCGACATCACCTACCGCGAGTACCTGGAA
AACATGAACGACAAGAGGCCCCCCAGGATCATTAAGACAATCGCCTCCAAGACCCAGAGCATTAAGAAGT
ACAGCACAGACATTCTGGGCAACCTGTATGAAGTGAAATCTAAGAAGCACCCTCAGATCATCAAAAAGGG
CAAAAGGCCGGCGGCCACGAAAAAGGCCGGCCAGGCAAAAAAGAAAAAGGGATCCTACCCATACGATGTT
CCAGATTACGCTTACCCATACGATGTTCCAGATTACGCTTACCCATACGATGTTCCAGATTACGCTTAAG
AATTCCTAGAGCTCGCTGATCAGCCTCGACTGTGCCTTCTAGTTGCCAGCCATCTGTTGTTTGCCCCTCC
CCCGTGCCTTCCTTGACCCTGGAAGGTGCCACTCCCACTGTCCTTTCCTAATAAAATGAGGAAATTGCAT
CGCATTGTCTGAGTAGGTGTCATTCTATTCTGGGGGGTGGGGTGGGGCAGGACAGCAAGGGGGAGGATTG
GGAAGAGAATAGCAGGCATGCTGGGGAGGTACCGAGGGCCTATTTCCCATGATTCCTTCATATTTGCATA
TACGATACAAGGCTGTTAGAGAGATAATTGGAATTAATTTGACTGTAAACACAAAGATATTAGTACAAAA
TACGTGACGTAGAAAGTAATAATTTCTTGGGTAGTTTGCAGTTTTAAAATTATGTTTTAAAATGGACTAT
CATATGCTTACCGTAACTTGAAAGTATTTCGATTTCTTGGCTTTATATATCTTGTGGAAAGGACGAAACA
CCGCCGCGCGGCAGTCACTGGGCTGTTTTAGTACTCTGGAAACAGAATCTACTAAAACAAGGCAAAATGC
CGTGTTTATCTCGTCAACTTGTTGGCGAGATTTTTGCGGCCGCAGGAACCCCTAGTGATGGAGTTGGCCA
CTCCCTCTCTGCGCGCTCGCTCGCT
